>Addgene plasmid #84565 | pDONR221-rap1-K43-117-118R | addgene full sequence | sequence record 163044 | Addgene Assembled Sequence
GGCAGTTCCCTACTCTCGCGTTAACGCTAGCATGGATGTTTTCCCAGTCACGACGTTGTAAAACGACGGC
CAGTCTTAAGCTCGGGCCCCAAATAATGATTTTATTTTGACTGATAGTGACCTGTTCGTTGCAACAAATT
GATGAGCAATGCTTTTTTATAATGCCAACTTTGTACAAAAAAGCAGGCTACAAAATGTCTAGTCCAGATG
ATTTTGAAACTGCACCAGCAGAATATGTTGATGCATTGGATCCGAGTATGGTCGTTGTTGACAGTGGTTC
TGCTGCAGTCACAGCGCCATCGGATTCAGCCGCTGAGGTAAGAGCTAATCAAAACGAAGAAAACACTGGT
GCTACTGCTGCTGAAACTAGTGAGAAAGTGGATCAGACGGAGGTCGAAAAGAAAGATGATGATGATACCA
CTGAAGTCGGTGTAACAACTACCACGCCTTCCATTGCTGATACTGCTGCTACCGCTAACATTGCTTCGAC
ATCAGGTGCATCTGTTACTGAACCTACTACTGATGACACCGCTGCTGATGAGAGAAGAGAACAAGTAAGT
GGTCCTCCTCTGTCAAATATGAAATTCTATCTTAATCGCGACGCGGATGCGCATGACTCTTTAAATGATA
TTGATCAATTAGCGCGTCTGATTAGAGCAAACGGTGGTGAAGTGCTAGACTCCAAGCCAAGAGAATCAAA
AGAGAATGTTTTCATCGTGTCACCCTATAATCATACCAATTTACCAACGGTAACTCCGACTTATATTAAG
GCATGTTGTCAAAGCAACTCGCTACTGAACATGGAAAATTATTTAGTACCATACGATAACTTTAGAGAAG
TTGTCGATAGTAGGTTGCAGGAGGAATCGCATTCTAATGGTGTAGATAATAGCAATAGCAATAGCGATAA
CAAGGATTCTATCAGGCCCAAAACAGAAATAATCTCTACGAATACTAATGGCGCTACGGAAGACTCAACC
AGCGAAAAAGTTATGGTAGACGCTGAACAACAAGCTAGATTACAAGAGCAAGCTCAGCTCCTTCGTCAAC
ATGTAAGCAGCACCGCATCAATCACAAGCGGAGGGCACAATGACTTGGTCCAGATCGAACAACCTCAAAA
AGATACCTCCAATAATAATAATAGCAACGTCAACGACGAAGACAATGATCTTTTGACACAGGACAACAAC
CCTCAAACAGCAGATGAGGGGAATGCATCTTTTCAAGCACAAAGGTCCATGATTTCGAGAGGCGCTTTGC
CCTCCCACAATAAAGCTTCTTTTACAGATGAGGAAGATGAGTTTATTTTGGATGTTGTGAGAAAAAATCC
AACCAGGCGTACAACACATACTCTTTACGATGAAATATCCCATTATGTGCCTAACCACACGGGTAATTCT
ATTAGGCACCGATTTAGAGTCTATCTTTCCAAAAGACTAGAGTACGTTTATGAGGTTGACAAGTTTGGTA
AATTGGTTAGAGACGACGATGGAAATCTGATAAAGACTAAAGTTTTGCCACCATCAATTAAAAGGAAATT
TTCAGCAGATGAAGATTACACTTTGGCAATCGCGGTCAAGAAGCAGTTTTATCGTGATTTGTTTCAAATC
GACCCTGATACTGGAAGATCACTTATCACAGATGAGGATACACCCACTGCTATAGCGAGGAGGAATATGA
CAATGGATCCAAATCATGTGCCAGGGAGTGAACCCAACTTTGCAGCTTACAGAACCCAAAGCCGTAGGGG
ACCGATTGCACGAGAATTTTTCAAGCATTTTGCCGAAGAGCATGCAGCACATACTGAGAATGCTTGGAGA
GATAGGTTTAGGAAGTTTCTTCTCGCTTACGGCATTGATGATTATATTAGTTATTATGAAGCTGAAAAAG
CTCAGAATAGAGAGCCGGAACCGATGAAGAACCTCACCAATAGACCCAAGAGGCCTGGCGTTCCCACTCC
TGGCAATTATAACTCTGCCGCCAAGAGGGCAAGAAATTATAGTTCTCAAAGAAATGTTCAGCCTACTGCC
AATGCAGCGTCCGCTAATGCTGCTGCCGCTGCTGCTGCCGCTGCTTCCAACTCTTACGCTATACCAGAAA
ACGAATTACTGGACGAAGATACCATGAATTTCATTTCCAGTTTAAAGAATGATCTATCCAATATTTCAAA
TAGTTTGCCCTTTGAGTATCCACACGAGATTGCGGAAGCTATAAGAAGCGATTTTTCGAATGAAGATATA
TATGATAATATTGATCCTGATACCATAAGCTTTCCACCAAAAATTGCAACAACAGATCTTTTCCTGCCAT
TGTTCTTTCATTTTGGCAGTACGAGACAATTTATGGATAAACTTCATGAAGTTATTTCAGGAGATTATGA
GCCATCACAGGCTGAAAAACTGGTACAGGATCTTTGCGATGAAACTGGTATACGTAAAAATTTCAGTACG
AGCATATTGACGTGTTTATCCGGGGATCTGATGGTCTTTCCTCGCTATTTCTTGAACATGTTTAAGGACA
ATGTTAATCCTCCTCCCAACGTTCCTGGTATTTGGACACATGATGACGACGAATCGCTAAAAAGCAATGA
TCAAGAACAAATAAGGAAACTGGTTAAAAAGCATGGAACTGGTAGAATGGAAATGAGGAAAAGATTTTTT
GAGAAGGACCTGTTATGAACCCAGCTTTCTTGTACAAAGTTGGCATTATAAGAAAGCATTGCTTATCAAT
TTGTTGCAACGAACAGGTCACTATCAGTCAAAATAAAATCATTATTTGCCATCCAGCTGATATCCCCTAT
AGTGAGTCGTATTACATGGTCATAGCTGTTTCCTGGCAGCTCTGGCCCGTGTCTCAAAATCTCTGATGTT
ACATTGCACAAGATAAAAATATATCATCATGCCTCCTCTAGACCAGCCAGGACAGAAATGCCTCGACTTC
GCTGCTGCCCAAGGTTGCCGGGTGACGCACACCGTGGAAACGGATGAAGGCACGAACCCAGTGGACATAA
GCCTGTTCGGTTCGTAAGCTGTAATGCAAGTAGCGTATGCGCTCACGCAACTGGTCCAGAACCTTGACCG
AACGCAGCGGTGGTAACGGCGCAGTGGCGGTTTTCATGGCTTGTTATGACTGTTTTTTTGGGGTACAGTC
TATGCCTCGGGCATCCAAGCAGCAAGCGCGTTACGCCGTGGGTCGATGTTTGATGTTATGGAGCAGCAAC
GATGTTACGCAGCAGGGCAGTCGCCCTAAAACAAAGTTAAACATCATGAGGGAAGCGGTGATCGCCGAAG
TATCGACTCAACTATCAGAGGTAGTTGGCGTCATCGAGCGCCATCTCGAACCGACGTTGCTGGCCGTACA
TTTGTACGGCTCCGCAGTGGATGGCGGCCTGAAGCCACACAGTGATATTGATTTGCTGGTTACGGTGACC
GTAAGGCTTGATGAAACAACGCGGCGAGCTTTGATCAACGACCTTTTGGAAACTTCGGCTTCCCCTGGAG
AGAGCGAGATTCTCCGCGCTGTAGAAGTCACCATTGTTGTGCACGACGACATCATTCCGTGGCGTTATCC
AGCTAAGCGCGAACTGCAATTTGGAGAATGGCAGCGCAATGACATTCTTGCAGGTATCTTCGAGCCAGCC
ACGATCGACATTGATCTGGCTATCTTGCTGACAAAAGCAAGAGAACATAGCGTTGCCTTGGTAGGTCCAG
CGGCGGAGGAACTCTTTGATCCGGTTCCTGAACAGGATCTATTTGAGGCGCTAAATGAAACCTTAACGCT
ATGGAACTCGCCGCCCGACTGGGCTGGCGATGAGCGAAATGTAGTGCTTACGTTGTCCCGCATTTGGTAC
AGCGCAGTAACCGGCAAAATCGCGCCGAAGGATGTCGCTGCCGACTGGGCAATGGAGCGCCTGCCGGCCC
AGTATCAGCCCGTCATACTTGAAGCTAGACAGGCTTATCTTGGACAAGAAGAAGATCGCTTGGCCTCGCG
CGCAGATCAGTTGGAAGAATTTGTCCACTACGTGAAAGGCGAGATCACCAAGGTAGTCGGCAAATAACCC
TCGAGCCACCCATGACCAAAATCCCTTAACGTGAGTTACGCGTCGTTCCACTGAGCGTCAGACCCCGTAG
AAAAGATCAAAGGATCTTCTTGAGATCCTTTTTTTCTGCGCGTAATCTGCTGCTTGCAAACAAAAAAACC
ACCGCTACCAGCGGTGGTTTGTTTGCCGGATCAAGAGCTACCAACTCTTTTTCCGAAGGTAACTGGCTTC
AGCAGAGCGCAGATACCAAATACTGTCCTTCTAGTGTAGCCGTAGTTAGGCCACCACTTCAAGAACTCTG
TAGCACCGCCTACATACCTCGCTCTGCTAATCCTGTTACCAGTGGCTGCTGCCAGTGGCGATAAGTCGTG
TCTTACCGGGTTGGACTCAAGACGATAGTTACCGGATAAGGCGCAGCGGTCGGGCTGAACGGGGGGTTCG
TGCACACAGCCCAGCTTGGAGCGAACGACCTACACCGAACTGAGATACCTACAGCGTGAGCATTGAGAAA
GCGCCACGCTTCCCGAAGGGAGAAAGGCGGACAGGTATCCGGTAAGCGGCAGGGTCGGAACAGGAGAGCG
CACGAGGGAGCTTCCAGGGGGAAACGCCTGGTATCTTTATAGTCCTGTCGGGTTTCGCCACCTCTGACTT
GAGCGTCGATTTTTGTGATGCTCGTCAGGGGGGCGGAGCCTATGGAAAAACGCCAGCAACGCGGCCTTTT
TACGGTTCCTGGCCTTTTGCTGGCCTTTTGCTCACATGTTCTTTCCTGCGTTATCCCCTGATTCTGTGGA
TAACCGTATTACCGCCTTTGAGTGAGCTGATACCGCTCGCCGCAGCCGAACGACCGAGCGCAGCGAGTCA
GTGAGCGAGGAAGCGGAAGAGCGCCCAATACGCAAACCGCCTCTCCCCGCGCGTTGGCCGATTCATTAAT
GCAGCTGGCACGACAGGTTTCCCGACTGGAAAGCGGGCAGTGAGCGCAACGCAATTAATACGCGTACCGC
TAGCCAGGAAGAGTTTGTAGAAACGCAAAAAGGCCATCCGTCAGGATGGCCTTCTGCTTAGTTTGATGCC
TGGCAGTTTATGGCGGGCGTCCTGCCCGCCACCCTCCGGGCCGTTGCTTCACAACGTTCAAATCCGCTCC
CGGCGGATTTGTCCTACTCAGGAGAGCGTTCACCGACAAACAACAGATAAAACGAAAGGCCCAGTCTTCC
GACTGAGCCTTTCGTTTTATTTGATGCCT
Features (pLannotate 1.2.2; 12 found; start..end, strand, type, name):
     38..74      -  CDS            lacZα (fragment): LacZα fragment of β-galactosidase; lacZ fragment
     90..189     +  protein_bind   attL1: mutant version of attL; recombination site for the Gateway® LR reaction LR Clonase™
    195..2675    +  CDS            RAP1: RAP1_YEAST - Also known as GRF1, TUF1. Experimental evidence at protein level: Swiss-Prot protein existence level 1. Essential regulatory protein in yeast whose DNA-binding sites are found at three types of chromosomal elements: promoters, silencers, and telomeres. RAP1 is also involved in the regulation of telomere structure, where its binding sites are found within the terminal poly[C(1-3)A] sequences. The opposite regulatory functions of RAP1 are not intrinsic to its binding sites but, instead, result from interactions with different factors at promoters and silencers. RAP1 associates with
   2679..2778    -  protein_bind   attL2: mutant version of attL; recombination site for the Gateway® LR reaction LR Clonase™
   2796..2814    -  promoter       T7 promoter: promoter for bacteriophage T7 RNA polymerase
   3004..3027    +  promoter       Pc promoter (fragment): intI1 (promoter lies within the coding sequence); class 1 integron promoter
   3203..3259    +  CDS            GmR (fragment): gentamycin acetyltransferase; aacC1; confers resistance to gentamycin
   3266..4057    +  CDS            SmR: aminoglycoside adenylyltransferase (Murphy, 1985); aadA; confers resistance to spectinomycin and streptomycin
   4150..4738    +  rep_origin     ori: high-copy-number ColE1/pMB1/pBR322/pUC origin of replication
   4921..5013    +  CDS            lacI (fragment): lac repressor; lacI; The lac repressor binds to the lac operator to inhibit transcription in E. coli. This inhibition can be relieved by adding lactose or isopropyl-β-D-thiogalactopyranoside (IPTG).
   5068..5095    -  terminator     rrnB T2 terminator: transcription terminator T2 from the E. coli rrnB gene
   5227..5270    +  terminator     rrnB T1 terminator: Escherichia coli rrnB; transcription terminator T1 from the E. coli rrnB gene
