[The description below was written by a language model from this plasmid's Addgene catalogue record and pLannotate feature annotations shown in this document.]
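Description:
pDONR221-rap1-K43-117-118R is a Gateway entry clone carrying a mutant allele of the Saccharomyces cerevisiae RAP1 gene (YNL216W), built in the pDONR221 donor backbone by Gateway recombination. The RAP1 coding sequence of about 2.5 kb sits between attL1 and attL2 sites, the form produced once a gene has been recombined into a donor vector. It can therefore be moved by an LR Clonase reaction into any compatible destination vector. The insert has no promoter of its own, so expression depends on the destination vector. The depositor notes that a stop codon follows the coding sequence, which means the clone suits native or N-terminally tagged expression rather than C-terminal fusions. The allele name indicates lysine-to-arginine substitutions at positions 43, 117 and 118. The associated publication concerns sumoylation of Rap1 and TFIID recruitment to ribosomal protein genes, so these changes presumably remove SUMO acceptor lysines, although the record does not say so explicitly.

The plasmid replicates in E. coli from a high-copy ColE1/pUC-type origin. rrnB T1 and T2 terminators lie upstream of the cassette to insulate it from read-through transcription, and a T7 promoter and M13 primer sites flank the att sites for sequencing. There is one discrepancy. The catalogue lists kanamycin resistance, as expected for pDONR221, but the annotated 5,279-nt assembled sequence shows no kanamycin marker. It shows instead a complete aadA (spectinomycin/streptomycin resistance) gene with fragments of a class 1 integron promoter and a gentamicin resistance gene, an arrangement more typical of a spectinomycin-selected donor backbone. The selection marker should be checked before use.
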