Addgene plasmid #84565: pDONR221-rap1-K43-117-118R
Purpose: This plasmid can be used as a donor for subcloning into Gateway destination vectors.
Depositing lab: Jorrit Enserink. Depositing organization: Oslo University Hospital Rikshospitalet. Publication: Sumoylation of Rap1 mediates the recruitment of TFIID to promote transcription of ribosomal protein genes. Chymkowitch P, Nguea AP, Aanes H, Koehler CJ, Thiede B, Lorenz S, Meza-Zepeda LA, Klungland A, Enserink JM. Genome Res. 2015 Jun;25(6):897-906. doi: 10.1101/gr.185793.114. Epub 2015 Mar 23. PubMed 25800674.
Backbone
  Vector backbone: pDONR221
  Vector type: Gateway donor plasmid
Growth in bacteria
  Bacterial resistance: Kanamycin, 50 μg/mL
  Growth temperature: 37°C
  Growth strain: DH5alpha
  Copy number: Unknown
Gene/Insert
  Gene/Insert name: RAP1
  Species: S. cerevisiae (budding yeast)
  Mutation: K43-117-118R
  Entrez Gene: RAP1 (a.k.a. YNL216W, GRC4, GRF1, TBA1, TUF1)
  Promoter: none
  Cloning method: Gateway Cloning
  Sequencing primers: 5′ M13-F20; 3′ M13 Reverse
Terms and licenses: Academic/Nonprofit Terms; Industry Terms: Not Available to Industry
Depositor comments: Stop codon follows rap1 CDS.
How to cite: pDONR221-rap1-K43-117-118R was a gift from Jorrit Enserink (Addgene plasmid # 84565 ; http://n2t.net/addgene:84565 ; RRID:Addgene_84565)
