>Addgene plasmid #84565 | pDONR221-rap1-K43-117-118R | addgene partial sequence | sequence record 163042 | M13-F20 5'-TGTAAAACGACGGCCAGT-3'
TTTATTTTGACTGATAGTGACCTGTTCGTTGCAACAAATTGATGAGCAATGCTTTTTTATAATGCCAACT
TTGTACAAAAAAGCAGGCTACAAAATGTCTAGTCCAGATGATTTTGAAACTGCACCAGCAGAATATGTTG
ATGCATTGGATCCGAGTATGGTCGTTGTTGACAGTGGTTCTGCTGCAGTCACAGCGCCATCGGATTCAGC
CGCTGAGGTAAGAGCTAATCAAAACGAAGAAAACACTGGTGCTACTGCTGCTGAAACTAGTGAGAAAGTG
GATCAGACGGAGGTCGAAAAGAAAGATGATGATGATACCACTGAAGTCGGTGTAACAACTACCACGCCTT
CCATTGCTGATACTGCTGCTACCGCTAACATTGCTTCGACATCAGGTGCATCTGTTACTGAACCTACTAC
TGATGACACCGCTGCTGATGAGAGAAGAGAACAAGTAAGTGGTCCTCCTCTGTCAAATATGAAATTCTAT
CTTAATCGCGACGCGGATGCGCATGACTCTTTAAATGATATTGATCAATTAGCGCGTCTGATTAGAGCAA
ACGGTGGTGAAGTGCTAGACTCCAAGCCAAGAGAATCAAAAGAGAATGTTTTCATCGTGTCACCCTATAA
TCATACCAATTTACCAACGGTAACTCCGACTTATATTAAGGCATGTTGTCAAAGCAACTCGCTACTGAAC
ATGGAAAATTATTTAGTACCATACGATAACTTTAGAGAAGTTGTCGATAGTAGGTTGCAGGAGGAATCGC
ATTCTAATGGTGTAGATAATAGCAATAGCAATAGCGATAACAAGGATTCTATCAGGCCCAAAACAGAAAT
AATCTCTACGAATACTAATGGCGCTACGGAAGACTCAACCAGCGAAAAAGTTATGGTAGACGCTGAACAA
CAAGCTAGATTACAAGAGCAAGCTCAGCTCCTTCGTCAACATGTAAGCAGCACCGCATCAATCACAAGCG
GAGGGCACAATGACTTGGTCCAGATCGAACAACCTCAAAA
