>Addgene plasmid #84565 | pDONR221-rap1-K43-117-118R | addgene partial sequence | sequence record 163043 | M13-Rev 5'-CAGGAAACAGCTATGACC-3'
CTGGATGGCAAATAATGATTTTATTTTGACTGATAGTGACCTGTTCGTTGCAACAAATTGATAAGCAATG
CTTTCTTATAATGCCAACTTTGTACAAGAAAGCTGGGTTCATAACAGGTCCTTCTCAAAAAATCTTTTCC
TCATTTCCATTCTACCAGTTCCATGCTTTTTAACCAGTTTCCTTATTTGTTCTTGATCATTGCTTTTTAG
CGATTCGTCGTCATCATGTGTCCAAATACCAGGAACGTTGGGAGGAGGATTAACATTGTCCTTAAACATG
TTCAAGAAATAGCGAGGAAAGACCATCAGATCCCCGGATAAACACGTCAATATGCTCGTACTGAAATTTT
TACGTATACCAGTTTCATCGCAAAGATCCTGTACCAGTTTTTCAGCCTGTGATGGCTCATAATCTCCTGA
AATAACTTCATGAAGTTTATCCATAAATTGTCTCGTACTGCCAAAATGAAAGAACAATGGCAGGAAAAGA
TCTGTTGTTGCAATTTTTGGTGGAAAGCTTATGGTATCAGGATCAATATTATCATATATATCTTCATTCG
AAAAATCGCTTCTTATAGCTTCCGCAATCTCGTGTGGATACTCAAAGGGCAAACTATTTGAAATATTGGA
TAGATCATTCTTTAAACTGGAAATGAAATTCATGGTATCTTCGTCCAGTAATTCGTTTTCTGGTATAGCG
TAAGAGTTGGAAGCAGCGGCAGCAGCAGCGGCAGCAGCATTAGCGGACGCTGCATTGGCAGTAGGCTGAA
CATTTCTTTGAGAACTATAATTTCTTGCCCTCTTGGCGGCAGAGTTATAATTGCCAGGAGTGGGAACGCC
AGGCCTCTTGGGTCTATTGGTGAGGTTCTTCATCGGTTCCGGCTCTCTATTCTGAGCTTTTTCAGCTTCA
TAATAACTAATATAATCATCAATGCCGTAAGCGAGAAGA
